>Addgene plasmid #186133 | Nck | addgene full sequence | sequence record 365817 | Addgene NGS Result
CTGTTAGCGGGCCCATTAAGTTCTGTCTCGGCGCGTCTGCGTCTGGCTGGCTGGCATAAATATCTCACTC
GCAATCAAATTCAGCCGATAGCGGAACGGGAAGGCGACTGGAGTGCCATGTCCGGTTTTCAACAAACCAT
GCAAATGCTGAATGAGGGCATCGTTCCCACTGCGATGCTGGTTGCCAACGATCAGATGGCGCTGGGCGCA
ATGCGCGCCATTACCGAGTCCGGGCTGCGCGTTGGTGCGGATATCTCGGTAGTGGGATACGACGATACCG
AAGACAGCTCATGTTATATCCCGCCGTTAACCACCATCAAACAGGATTTTCGCCTGCTGGGGCAAACCAG
CGTGGACCGCTTGCTGCAACTCTCTCAGGGCCAGGCGGTGAAGGGCAATCAGCTGTTGCCCGTCTCACTG
GTGAAAAGAAAAACCACCCTGGCGCCCAATACGCAAACCGCCTCTCCCCGCGCGTTGGCCGATTCATTAA
TGCAGCTGGCACGACAGGTTTCCCGACTGGAAAGCGGGCAGTGAGCGCAACGCAATTAATGTAAGTTAGC
TCACTCATTAGGCACCCCAGGCTTTACACTTTATGCTTCCGGCTCGTATGTTGTGTGGAATTGTGAGCGG
ATAACAATTTCACACAGGAAACAGCTATGACCATGATTACGGATTCACTGGCCGTCGTTTTACAACGTCG
TGACTGGGAAAACCCTGGCGTTACCCAACTTAATCGCCTTGCAGCACATCCCCCTTTCGCCAGCTGGCGT
AATAGCGAAGAGGCCCGCACCGATCGCCCTTCCCAACAGTTGCGCAGCCTGAATGGCGAATGGCGCTTTG
CCTGGTTTCCGGCACCAGAAGCGGTGCCGGAAAGCTGGCTGGAGTGCGATCTTCCTGAGGCCGATACTGT
CGTCGTCCCCTCAAACTGGCAGATGCACGGTTACGATGCGCCCATCTACACCAACGTGACCTATCCCATT
ACGGTCAATCCGCCGTTTGTTCCCACGGAGAATCCGACGGGTTGTTACTCGCTCACATTTAATGTTGATG
AAAGCTGGCTACAGGAAGGCCAGACGCGAATTATTTTTGATGGCGTTGGAATTAGCTTATCGACTGCACG
GTGCACCAATGCTTCTGGCGTCAGGCAGCCATCGGAAGCTGTGGTATGGCTGTGCAGGTCGTAAATCACT
GCATAATTCGTGTCGCTCAAGGCGCACTCCCGTTCTGGATAATGTTTTTTGCGCCGACATCATAACGGTT
CTGGCAAATATTCTGAAATGAGCTGTTGACAATTAATCATCGGCTCGTATAATGTGTGGAATTGTGAGCG
GATAACAATTTCACACAGGAAACAGTATTCATGTCCCCTATACTAGGTTATTGGAAAATTAAGGGCCTTG
TGCAACCCACTCGACTTCTTTTGGAATATCTTGAAGAAAAATATGAAGAGCATTTGTATGAGCGCGATGA
AGGTGATAAATGGCGAAACAAAAAGTTTGAATTGGGTTTGGAGTTTCCCAATCTTCCTTATTATATTGAT
GGTGATGTTAAATTAACACAGTCTATGGCCATCATACGTTATATAGCTGACAAGCACAACATGTTGGGTG
GTTGTCCAAAAGAGCGTGCAGAGATTTCAATGCTTGAAGGAGCGGTTTTGGATATTAGATACGGTGTTTC
GAGAATTGCATATAGTAAAGACTTTGAAACTCTCAAAGTTGATTTTCTTAGCAAGCTACCTGAAATGCTG
AAAATGTTCGAAGATCGTTTATGTCATAAAACATATTTAAATGGTGATCATGTAACCCATCCTGACTTCA
TGTTGTATGACGCTCTTGATGTTGTTTTATACATGGACCCAATGTGCCTGGATGCGTTCCCAAAATTAGT
TTGTTTTAAAAAACGTATTGAAGCTATCCCACAAATTGATAAGTACTTGAAATCCAGCAAGTATATAGCA
TGGCCTTTGCAGGGCTGGCAAGCCACGTTTGGTGGTGGCGACCATCCTCCAAAATCGGATCTGGTTCCGC
GTGGATCTGAAAACCTGTATTTTCAGGGCCATATGGCA
[171 nt withheld, positions 2069-2239]
AACAGTGCTCGGAAAGCATCTATTGTGAAAAACCTAAAGGATACCTTAGGCATTGGAAAAGTGAAAAGAA
AACCTAGTGTGCCAGATTCTGCATCTCCTGCTGATGATAGTTTTGTTGACCCAGGGGAACGTCTCTATGA
CCTCAACATGCCCGCTTATGTGAAATTTAACTACATGGCTGAGAGAGAGGATGAATTATCATTGATAAAG
GGGACAAAGGTGATCGTCATGGAGAAAAGCAGTGATGGGTGGTGGCGTGGTAGCTACAATGGACAAGTTG
GATGGTTCCCTTCAAACTATGTAACTGAAGAAGGTGACAGTCCTTTGGGTGACCATGTGGGTTCTCTGTC
AGAGAAATTAGCAGCAGTCGTCAATAACCTAAATACTGGGCAAGTGTTGCATGTGGTACAGGCTCTTTAC
CCATTCAGCTCATCTAATGATGAAGAACTTAATTTCGAGAAAGGAGATGTAATGGATGTTATTGAAAAAC
CTGAAAATGACCCAGAGTGGTGGAAAGCGAGGAAGATCAATGGTATGGTTGGTCTAGTACCAAAAAACTA
TGTTACCGTTATGCAGAATAATCCATTAACTTCAGGTTTGGAACCATCACCTCCACAGAGCGATTACATT
AGGCCTTCACTCACTGGAAAGTTTGCTGGCAATCCTTGGTATTATGGCAAAGTCACCAGGCATCAAGCAG
AAATGGCATTAAATGAAAGAGGACATGAAGGGGATTTCCTCATTCGTGATAGTGAATCTTCGCCAAATGA
TTTCTCAGTATCACTAAAAGCACAAGGGAAAAACAAGCATTTTAAAGTCCAACTAAAAGAGACTGTCTAC
AGTATTGGGCAGCGTAAATTCAGCACCATGGAAGAACTTGTAGAACATTACAAAAAGGCACCAATTTTTA
CAAGTGAACAAGGAGAAAAATTATATCTTGTCAAGCATTTATCATGAGGATCCGCGGCCGCATCGTGACT
GACTGACGATCTGCCTCGCGCGTTTCGGTGATGACGGTGAAAACCTCTGACACATGCAGCTCCCGGAGAC
GGTCACAGCTTGTCTGTAAGCGGATGCCGGGAGCAGACAAGCCCGTCAGGGCGCGTCAGCGGGTGTTGGC
GGGTGTCGGGGCGCAGCCATGACCCAGTCACGTAGCGATAGCGGAGTGTATAATTCTTGAAGACGAAAGG
GCCTCGTGATACGCCTATTTTTATAGGTTAATGTCATGATAATAATGGTTTCTTAGACGTCAGGTGGCAC
TTTTCGGGGAAATGTGCGCGGAACCCCTATTTGTTTATTTTTCTAAATACATTCAAATATGTATCCGCTC
ATGAGACAATAACCCTGATAAATGCTTCAATAATATTGAAAAAGGAAGAGTATGAGTATTCAACATTTCC
GTGTCGCCCTTATTCCCTTTTTTGCGGCATTTTGCCTTCCTGTTTTTGCTCACCCAGAAACGCTGGTGAA
AGTAAAAGATGCTGAAGATCAGTTGGGTGCACGAGTGGGTTACATCGAACTGGATCTCAACAGCGGTAAG
ATCCTTGAGAGTTTTCGCCCCGAAGAACGTTTTCCAATGATGAGCACTTTTAAAGTTCTGCTATGTGGCG
CGGTATTATCCCGTGTTGACGCCGGGCAAGAGCAACTCGGTCGCCGCATACACTATTCTCAGAATGACTT
GGTTGAGTACTCACCAGTCACAGAAAAGCATCTTACGGATGGCATGACAGTAAGAGAATTATGCAGTGCT
GCCATAACCATGAGTGATAACACTGCGGCCAACTTACTTCTGACAACGATCGGAGGACCGAAGGAGCTAA
CCGCTTTTTTGCACAACATGGGGGATCATGTAACTCGCCTTGATCGTTGGGAACCGGAGCTGAATGAAGC
CATACCAAACGACGAGCGTGACACCACGATGCCTGCAGCAATGGCAACAACGTTGCGCAAACTATTAACT
GGCGAACTACTTACTCTAGCTTCCCGGCAACAATTAATAGACTGGATGGAGGCGGATAAAGTTGCAGGAC
CACTTCTGCGCTCGGCCCTTCCGGCTGGCTGGTTTATTGCTGATAAATCTGGAGCCGGTGAGCGTGGGTC
TCGCGGTATCATTGCAGCACTGGGGCCAGATGGTAAGCCCTCCCGTATCGTAGTTATCTACACGACGGGG
AGTCAGGCAACTATGGATGAACGAAATAGACAGATCGCTGAGATAGGTGCCTCACTGATTAAGCATTGGT
AACTGTCAGACCAAGTTTACTCATATATACTTTAGATTGATTTAAAACTTCATTTTTAATTTAAAAGGAT
CTAGGTGAAGATCCTTTTTGATAATCTCATGACCAAAATCCCTTAACGTGAGTTTTCGTTCCACTGAGCG
TCAGACCCCGTAGAAAAGATCAAAGGATCTTCTTGAGATCCTTTTTTTCTGCGCGTAATCTGCTGCTTGC
AAACAAAAAAACCACCGCTACCAGCGGTGGTTTGTTTGCCGGATCAAGAGCTACCAACTCTTTTTCCGAA
GGTAACTGGCTTCAGCAGAGCGCAGATACCAAATACTGTCCTTCTAGTGTAGCCGTAGTTAGGCCACCAC
TTCAAGAACTCTGTAGCACCGCCTACATACCTCGCTCTGCTAATCCTGTTACCAGTGGCTGCTGCCAGTG
GCGATAAGTCGTGTCTTACCGGGTTGGACTCAAGACGATAGTTACCGGATAAGGCGCAGCGGTCGGGCTG
AACGGGGGGTTCGTGCACACAGCCCAGCTTGGAGCGAACGACCTACACCGAACTGAGATACCTACAGCGT
GAGCTATGAGAAAGCGCCACGCTTCCCGAAGGGAGAAAGGCGGACAGGTATCCGGTAAGCGGCAGGGTCG
GAACAGGAGAGCGCACGAGGGAGCTTCCAGGGGGAAACGCCTGGTATCTTTATAGTCCTGTCGGGTTTCG
CCACCTCTGACTTGAGCGTCGATTTTTGTGATGCTCGTCAGGGGGGCGGAGCCTATGGAAAAACGCCAGC
AACGCGGCCTTTTTACGGTTCCTGGCCTTTTGCTGGCCTTTTGCTCACATGTTCTTTCCTGCGTTATCCC
CTGATTCTGTGGATAACCGTATTACCGCCTTTGAGTGAGCTGATACCGCTCGCCGCAGCCGAACGACCGA
GCGCAGCGAGTCAGTGAGCGAGGAAGCGGAAGAGCGCCTGATGCGGTATTTTCTCCTTACGCATCTGTGC
GGTATTTCACACCGCATAAATTCCGACACCATCGAATGGCGCAAAACCTTTCGCGGTATGGCATGATAGC
GCCCGGAAGAGAGTCAATTCAGGGTGGTGAATGTGAAACCAGTAACGTTATACGATGTCGCAGAGTATGC
CGGTGTCTCTTATCAGACCGTTTCCCGCGTGGTGAACCAGGCCAGCCACGTTTCTGCGAAAACGCGGGAA
AAAGTGGAAGCGGCGATGGCGGAGCTGAATTACATTCCCAACCGCGTGGCACAACAACTGGCGGGCAAAC
AGTCGTTGCTGATTGGCGTTGCCACCTCCAGTCTGGCCCTGCACGCGCCGTCGCAAATTGTCGCGGCGAT
TAAATCTCGCGCCGATCAACTGGGTGCCAGCGTGGTGGTGTCGATGGTAGAACGAAGCGGCGTCGAAGCC
TGTAAAGCGGCGGTGCACAATCTTCTCGCGCAACGCGTCAGTGGGCTGATCATTAACTATCCGCTGGATG
ACCAGGATGCCATTGCTGTGGAAGCTGCCTGCACTAATGTTCCGGCGTTATTTCTTGATGTCTCTGACCA
GACACCCATCAACAGTATTATTTTCTCCCATGAAGACGGTACGCGACTGGGCGTGGAGCATCTGGTCGCA
TTGGGTCACCAGCAAATCGCG
Features (pLannotate 1.2.2; 18 found; start..end, strand, type, name):
    547..568     +  protein_bind   CAP binding site: CAP binding activates transcription in the presence of cAMP. E. coli catabolite activator protein
    583..613     +  promoter       lac promoter: promoter for the E. coli lac operon
    621..637     +  protein_bind   lac operator: The lac repressor binds to the lac operator to inhibit transcription in E. coli. This inhibition can be relieved by adding lactose or isopropyl-β-D-thiogalactopyranoside (IPTG). lac repressor encoded by lacI
    657..830     +  CDS            lacZα: LacZα fragment of β-galactosidase; lacZ fragment
   1094..1210    -  CDS            yciV (fragment): RNAAM_ECOLI - Also known as trpH From Escherichia coli (strain K12).
   1286..1314    +  promoter       tac promoter: strong E. coli promoter; hybrid between the trp and lac UV5 promoters
   1322..1338    +  protein_bind   lac operator: The lac repressor binds to the lac operator to inhibit transcription in E. coli. This inhibition can be relieved by adding lactose or isopropyl-β-D-thiogalactopyranoside (IPTG). lac repressor encoded by lacI
   1361..2014    +  CDS            GST26_SCHJA: Experimental evidence at protein level: Swiss-Prot protein existence level 1. GST isoenzymes appear to play a central role in the parasite detoxification system. Other functions are also suspected including a role in increasing the solubility of haematin in the parasite gut. From Schistosoma japonicum (Blood fluke).
   2039..2059    +  CDS            TEV site: tobacco etch virus (TEV) protease recognition and cleavage site
   2063..3193    +  CDS            NCK1 (sequence partly withheld): NCK1_HUMAN - Also known as NCK. Experimental evidence at protein level: Swiss-Prot protein existence level 1. Adapter protein which associates with tyrosine-phosphorylated growth factor receptors, such as KDR and PDGFRB, or their cellular substrates. Maintains low levels of EIF2S1 phosphorylation by promoting its dephosphorylation by PP1. Plays a role in the DNA damage response, not in the detection of the damage by ATM/ATR, but for efficient activation of downstream effectors, such as that of CHEK2. Plays a role in ELK1-dependent transcriptional activation in response to activated Ras signali
   3230..3269    +  CDS            rop (fragment): Rop protein, which maintains plasmids at low copy number; rop
   3371..3411    +  misc_feature   bom (fragment): basis of mobility region from pBR322
   3516..3620    +  promoter       AmpR promoter: bla
   3621..4481    +  CDS            AmpR: β-lactamase; bla; confers resistance to ampicillin, carbenicillin, and related antibiotics
   4652..5240    +  rep_origin     ori: high-copy-number ColE1/pMB1/pBR322/pUC origin of replication
   5426..5477    -  misc_feature   bom (fragment): basis of mobility region from pBR322
   5484..5561    +  promoter       lacI promoter: lacI
   5562..534     +  CDS            lacI (across the origin): lac repressor; lacI; The lac repressor binds to the lac operator to inhibit transcription in E. coli. This inhibition can be relieved by adding lactose or isopropyl-β-D-thiogalactopyranoside (IPTG).
