[The description below was written by a language model from this plasmid's Addgene catalogue record and pLannotate feature annotations shown in this document.]
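Description:
Nck is a bacterial expression plasmid built on the pGEX2T backbone for producing recombinant human NCK1, an SH2/SH3 adapter protein, as a GST fusion in E. coli. The sequenced plasmid is about 6.1 kb. It replicates from a ColE1/pMB1-type origin and is selected with ampicillin through the β-lactamase (AmpR) gene and its own promoter. The catalogue lists it as low copy, although only fragments of the rop and bom regions are annotated. The plasmid also carries lacI with its promoter, so the lac repressor is supplied in cis.

The catalogue gives the promoter simply as "Lac". The feature table shows that the fusion sits directly downstream of a tac promoter, a strong trp/lacUV5 hybrid, followed by a lac operator, so expression is repressed by LacI and can be induced with IPTG. A separate lac promoter/operator with a lacZα fragment lies upstream as a backbone remnant. The open reading frame runs from Schistosoma japonicum glutathione S-transferase, through a TEV protease recognition site, into NCK1. The GST tag therefore allows glutathione affinity purification and can then be cleaved off with TEV. The insert was cloned between NdeI and BamHI sites and encodes residues 1–377 with four cysteine substitutions: C139S, C232A, C266S and C340S. The record does not state why these substitutions were made.

The stated purpose is bacterial expression of recombinant Nck. The associated publication concerns phase separation in integrin clustering and nascent adhesion formation, which suggests the purified protein was used in biochemical reconstitution experiments.
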