Addgene plasmid #186133: Nck
Purpose: For expression of recombinant Nck in bacteria cells.
Depositing lab: Michael Rosen. Depositing organization: University of Texas Southwestern Medical Center. Publication: Synergistic phase separation of two pathways promotes integrin clustering and nascent adhesion formation. Case LB, De Pasquale M, Henry L, Rosen MK. Elife. 2022 Jan 20;11. pii: 72588. doi: 10.7554/eLife.72588. PubMed 35049497.
Backbone
  Vector backbone: pGEX2T
  Backbone size w/o insert (bp): 5000
  Vector type: Bacterial Expression
Growth in bacteria
  Bacterial resistance: Ampicillin, 100 μg/mL
  Growth temperature: 37°C
  Growth strain: DH5alpha
  Copy number: Low Copy
Gene/Insert
  Gene/Insert name: NCK1
  Species: H. sapiens (human)
  Insert size (bp): 1137
  Mutation: Amino acid residues 1-377, with mutations: C139S, C232A, C266S, C340S
  Entrez Gene: NCK1 (a.k.a. NCK, NCKalpha, nck-1)
  Promoter: Lac
  Tag / fusion protein: GST (N terminal on insert)
  Cloning method: Restriction Enzyme; 5′ cloning site NdeI (not destroyed); 3′ cloning site BamHI (not destroyed)
  Sequencing primers: 5′ pGEX-5'; 3′ pGEX-3'
Terms and licenses: Academic/Nonprofit Terms; Industry Terms: Not Available to Industry
How to cite: Nck was a gift from Michael Rosen (Addgene plasmid # 186133 ; http://n2t.net/addgene:186133 ; RRID:Addgene_186133)
